Addgene plasmid #156566: pD649-HAsp-IL23A-Fc(DAPA)-AviTag-6xHis
Purpose: Mammalian expression of secreted protein fused to Fc(DAPA)-Avi-6xHis.
Depositing lab: Chris Garcia. Depositing organization: Stanford University. Publication: A Human IgSF Cell-Surface Interactome Reveals a Complex Network of Protein-Protein Interactions. Wojtowicz WM, Vielmetter J, Fernandes RA, Siepe DH, Eastman CL, Chisholm GB, Cox S, Klock H, Anderson PW, Rue SM, Miller JJ, Glaser SM, Bragstad ML, Vance J, Lam AW, Lesley SA, Zinn K, Garcia KC. Cell. 2020 Aug 20;182(4):1027-1043.e17. doi: 10.1016/j.cell.2020.07.025. PubMed 32822567.
Backbone
  Vector backbone: pD649
  Backbone size w/o insert (bp): 6106
  Vector type: Mammalian Expression
Growth in bacteria
  Bacterial resistance: Ampicillin, 100 μg/mL
  Growth temperature: 37°C
  Growth strain: DH5alpha
  Copy number: High Copy
Gene/Insert
  Gene/Insert name: IL23A
  Species: H. sapiens (human)
  Insert size (bp): 510
  Mutation: Fc region of human IgG contains D265A and P329A mutations (DAPA)
  Entrez Gene: IL23A (a.k.a. IL-23, IL-23A, IL23P19, P19, SGRF)
  Promoter: CMV/SP6
  Tag / fusion protein: Fc(DAPA)-AviTag-6xHis (C terminal on backbone)
  Cloning method: Restriction Enzyme; 5′ cloning site GCGGCCGC (not destroyed); 3′ cloning site GGCGCGCC (not destroyed)
  Sequencing primers: 5′ ATTTAGGTGACACTATAG; 3′ CACGTACCAGTTGAACTTCACC
Resource information
  A portion of this plasmid was derived from a plasmid made by: synthesis by ThermoFisher
Terms and licenses: Academic/Nonprofit Terms; Industry Terms: Not Available to Industry
Depositor comments: Some plasmids in this collection may have an IS4-like element ISVsa5 family transposase upstream of the CMV promoter.
How to cite: pD649-HAsp-IL23A-Fc(DAPA)-AviTag-6xHis was a gift from Chris Garcia (Addgene plasmid # 156566 ; http://n2t.net/addgene:156566 ; RRID:Addgene_156566)
