[The description below was written by a language model from this plasmid's Addgene catalogue record and pLannotate feature annotations shown in this document.]
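Description:
pD649-HAsp-IL23A-Fc(DAPA)-AviTag-6xHis is a mammalian expression plasmid built on the pD649 backbone for producing a secreted, Fc-fused form of human IL23A, the p19 subunit that pairs with IL12B to form the heterodimeric cytokine IL-23. It is maintained in E. coli as a high-copy plasmid through a ColE1/pUC-type origin and selected with ampicillin via an intact β-lactamase gene. The sequenced record is about 6.6 kb. A fragment of an f1 origin and short remnants of lacZα, KanR and an rrnB terminator are also annotated but appear to be vestigial.

Expression is driven by the CMV immediate-early enhancer and promoter, followed by a piece of CMV intron A and an SP6 promoter that also allows in vitro transcription. The open reading frame begins with a secretion leader (named "HAsp" in the construct title; the annotation software matches a fragment of it to a mouse immunoglobulin heavy-chain signal sequence). This is followed by the IL23A coding region, cloned between preserved restriction sites, and then by the human IgG1 Fc region, and transcription ends at a bGH polyadenylation signal. The Fc carries the D265A and P329A (DAPA) substitutions, which are generally used to blunt Fc effector interactions. C-terminal to the Fc, the record lists an AviTag for site-specific biotinylation and a 6xHis tag for metal-affinity purification, though these are not separately annotated.

A second cassette with SV40 and EM7 promoters, a puromycin N-acetyltransferase sequence, a ble fragment and an SV40 poly(A) signal suggests mammalian drug selection. Both genes are annotated only as fragments, however, so their function is not confirmed by the record. The plasmid belongs to a collection made for mapping interactions among human cell-surface and secreted proteins. The depositor notes that some members of the collection may carry a transposase insertion upstream of the CMV promoter, although none is annotated here.
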