Features (pLannotate 1.2.2; 21 found; start..end, strand, type, name):
    141..188     -  promoter       EM7 promoter: synthetic bacterial promoter&nbsp
    236..565     -  promoter       SV40 promoter: SV40 enhancer and early promoter
    579..687     -  rep_origin     f1 ori (fragment): f1 bacteriophage origin of replication; arrow indicates direction of (+) strand synthesis
    688..799     -  polyA_signal   bGH poly(A) signal: bovine growth hormone polyadenylation signal
   1014..1691    -  CDS            IGHG1 (fragment): IGHG1_HUMAN - Experimental evidence at protein level: Swiss-Prot protein existence level 1. Constant region of immunoglobulin heavy chains. Immunoglobulins, also known as antibodies, are membrane-bound or secreted glycoproteins produced by B lymphocytes. In the recognition phase of humoral immunity, the membrane-bound immunoglobulins serve as receptors which, upon binding of a specific antigen, trigger the clonal expansion and differentiation of B lymphocytes into immunoglobulins- secreting plasma cells. Secreted immunoglobulins mediate the effector phase of humoral immunity, which results in
   1707..2237    -  CDS            IL23A (fragment): IL23A_HUMAN - Also known as SGRF. Experimental evidence at protein level: Swiss-Prot protein existence level 1. Associates with IL12B to form the IL-23 interleukin, a heterodimeric cytokine which functions in innate and adaptive immunity. IL-23 may constitute with IL-17 an acute response to infection in peripheral tissues. IL-23 binds to a heterodimeric receptor complex composed of IL12RB1 and IL23R, activates the Jak-Stat signaling cascade, stimulates memory rather than naive T-cells and promotes production of proinflammatory cytokines. IL-23 induces autoimmune inflammation and thus may be re
   2325..2362    -  CDS            IgH signal sequence (fragment): signal sequence from the mouse immunoglobulin heavy chain variable region
   2366..2384    -  promoter       SP6 promoter: promoter for bacteriophage SP6 RNA polymerase
   2436..2479    -  intron         CMV intron (fragment): modified intron A from human cytomegalovirus
   2615..2818    -  promoter       CMV promoter: human cytomegalovirus (CMV) immediate early promoter
   2819..3122    -  enhancer       CMV enhancer: human cytomegalovirus immediate early enhancer
   3365..3381    -  protein_bind   lac operator: The lac repressor binds to the lac operator to inhibit transcription in E. coli. This inhibition can be relieved by adding lactose or isopropyl-β-D-thiogalactopyranoside (IPTG). lac repressor encoded by lacI
   3837..3856    +  CDS            lacZα (fragment): LacZα fragment of β-galactosidase; lacZ fragment
   3881..3898    -  terminator     rrnB T2 terminator (fragment): transcription terminator T2 from the E. coli rrnB gene
   4123..4711    -  rep_origin     ori: high-copy-number ColE1/pMB1/pBR322/pUC origin of replication
   4822..4846    +  CDS            KanR (fragment): aminoglycoside phosphotransferase; aph(3')-Ia; confers resistance to kanamycin
   4876..4972    +  promoter       AmpR promoter (fragment): bla
   4975..5835    +  CDS            AmpR: β-lactamase; bla; confers resistance to ampicillin, carbenicillin, and related antibiotics
   5888..6009    -  polyA_signal   SV40 poly(A) signal: SV40 polyadenylation signal
   6004..6129    -  CDS            ble (fragment): BLE_KLEPN - Experimental evidence at protein level: Swiss-Prot protein existence level 1. Binding protein with a strong affinity to the bleomycin family of antibiotics. Binds to CL990; an antimitotic-antibiotic compound. From Klebsiella pneumoniae.
   6139..122     -  CDS            PuroR (fragment) (across the origin): puromycin N-acetyltransferase; pac from Streptomyces; confers resistance to puromycin
>Addgene plasmid #156566 | pD649-HAsp-IL23A-Fc(DAPA)-AviTag-6xHis | addgene full sequence | sequence record 368737 | Addgene NGS Result
CGGTCCGGATCGACGGTGTGGCGCGTGGCGGGGTAGTCGGCGAACGCGGCGGCGAGGGTGCGTACGGCCC
TGGGGACGTCGTCGCGGGTGGCGAGGCGCACCGTGGGCTTGTACTCGGTCATGGTTTAGTTCCTCACCTT
GTCGTATTATACTATGCCGATATACTATGCCGATGATTAATTGTCAACACGTGCTGATCAGATCCGAAAA
TGGATATACAAGCTCCCGGGAGCTTTTTGCAAAAGCCTAGGCCTCCAAAAAAGCCTCCTCACTACTTCTG
GAATAGCTCAGAGGCAGAGGCGGCCTCGGCCTCTGCATAAATAAAAAAAATTAGTCAGCCATGGGGCGGA
GAATGGGCGGAACTGGGCGGAGTTAGGGGCGGGATGGGCGGAGTTAGGGGCGGGACTATGGTTGCTGACT
AATTGAGATGCATGCTTTGCATACTTCTGCCTGCTGGGGAGCCTGGGGACTTTCCACACCTGGTTGCTGA
CTAATTGAGATGCATGCTTTGCATACTTCTGCCTGCTGGGGAGCCTGGGGACTTTCCACACCCTAACTGA
CACACATTCCACAGAATTAATTCGCGTTAAATTTTTGTTAAATCAGCTCATTTTTTAACCAATAGGCCGA
AATCGGCAAAATCCCTTATAAATCAAAAGAATAGACCGAGATAGGGTTGAGTGTTGTGATGCAATTTCCT
CATTTTATTAGGAAAGGACAGTGGGAGTGGCACCTTCCAGGGTCAAGGAAGGCACGGGGGAGGGGCAAAC
AACAGATGGCTGGCAACTAGAAGGCACAGTCGAGGCTGATTTTCTCTATCTATTTATTTTACTACTCAAG
ACTATCTTGCAAAGTAGAAGAACCCTGTCTGCAGTATGACGACCGTGTATACCCGATTGGCTTACCGGGT
AACGCGTTGTGCCAGTGACTACAGGCCGGCCTTAGTGGTGATGGTGGTGGTGTTCATGCCACTCAATCTT
CTGAGCCTCGAAAATATCATTAAGACCGCTGCCGCCGGGGCTCAGGCTCAGGGACTTCTGGGTGTAGTGG
TTGTGCAGGGCCTCGTGCATCACGCTGCAGCTGAACACGTTGCCCTGCTGCCACCTGGACTTGTCCACGG
TCAGCTTGCTGTACAGGAAGAAGCTGCCGTCGCTGTCCAGCACTGGGGGGGTGGTCTTGTAGTTGTTCTC
GGGCTGGCCGTTGCTCTCCCACTCCACGGCGATATCGCTGGGGTAGAAGCCCTTCACCAGACAGGTCAGG
GACACCTGGTTCTTGGTCATCTCCTCCCGGCTGGGGGGCAGGGTGTACACCTGGGGCTCCCGTGGCTGGC
CCTTGGCCTTGCTGATTGTCTTTTCGATTGGGGCAGCCAGGGCCTTGTTGGAGACTTTGCACTTGTATTC
TTTGCCGTTCAGCCAGTCCTGGTGCAGCACGGTCAGCACGGACACCACCCTGTAGGTGCTGTTGTACTGC
TCCTCTCTGGGCTTGGTCTTGGCGTTGTGCACCTCCACGCCGTCCACGTACCAGTTGAACTTCACCTCTG
GGTCCTCGTGGGACACGGCCACCACCACGCAGGTCACCTCGGGGGTCCTGCTGATCATCAGGGTGTCCTT
GGGCTTGGGGGGGAACAGGAACACGGAAGGCCCTCCCAGCAGTTCTGGAGCTGGGCAGGGGGGGCAGGTG
TGGGTCTTGTCGCCGCCCGGCGCGCCAGGGCTCAGTGTGGCAGCGCCATGAGCAAAAACTCTGGCAGCCA
CGGCCACAAAGGCCTGCAGGGATCTCAGGATCTTGAACCGCAGCAGCAGTCTCTGCCAAGGCTGAGATGG
AGACAGACTGGGGATCTGCTGTGTCTCCCAGTGGTGTCCTTCAGGCTGCAGCAGTTGAGACAGTCCCAGC
AGAGAGGCATGCAGCTGTCCAACAGGAGAATCAGGCAGCAGGCTAGGTTCGCCTGTGAAGATGTCGCTGC
CCAGCAGCTTCTCGTAGAAGATCAGTCCCTGGTGAATCCGCTGCAGACAGAACTGGGAGTTATCTCTCAG
GCCCTGAGGATCACAGCCGTCGCCACACTGGATGTGTGGCACGTCGTTGGTGGTTTCTTCGTCGCCTTCC
TCTCTCAGATCCATGTGTCCCACGAGAGGATGGGCGCTCCAAGCCAGTGTACACAGCTTCTGGCTCAGCT
GCTGACACTGTGTCCAGGCTGGAGAAGATCCACCAGGAACAGCTCTGGCGGCCGCAGCGAACACCAGGCA
GAAGATGTAGCTCAGGGCAATGATGGTCTTCATGGTGGCGCTAGCAGGCGCGTTTTCGATAGAACCGAGG
TGCAGTTGGACCTGGGAGTGGACACCTGTGGAGAGAAAGGCAAAGTGGATGTTATTCTATAGTGTCACCT
AAATCGTATGTGTATGATACATAAGGTTATGTATTAATTGTAGCCGCGTTCTAACGAAGCCAAGGGGGTG
GGCCTATAGACTCTATAGGCGGTACTTACGTCACTCTTGGCACGGGGAATCCGCGTTCCAATGCACCGTT
CCCGGCCGCGGAGGCTGGATCGGTCCCGGTGTCTTCTATGGAGGTCAAAACAGCGTGGATGGCGTCTCCA
GGCGATCTGACGGTTCACTAAACGAGCTCTGCTTATATAGACCTCCCACCGTACACGCCTACCGCCCATT
TGCGTCAATGGGGCGGAGTTGTTACGACATTTTGGAAAGTCCCGTTGATTTTGGTGCCAAAACAAACTCC
CATTGACGTCAATGGGGTGGAGACTTGGAAATCCCCGTGAGTCAAACCGCTATCCACGCCCATTGATGTA
CTGCCAAAACCGCATCACCATGGTAATAGCGATGACTAATACGTAGATGTACTGCCAAGTAGGAAAGTCC
CATAAGGTCATGTACTGGGCATAATGCCAGGCGGGCCATTTACCGTCATTGACGTCAATAGGGGGCGTAC
TTGGCATATGATACACTTGATGTACTGCCAAGTGGGCAGTTTACCGTAAATACTCCACCCATTGACGTCA
ATGGAAAGTCCCTATTGGCGTTACTATGGGAACATACGTCATTATTGACGTCAATGGGCGGGGGTCGTTG
GGCGGTCAGCCAGGCGGGCCATTTACCGTAAGTTATGTAACGCGGAACTCCATATATGGGCTATGAACTA
ATGACCCCGTAATTGATTACTATTAATAACTAGTCAATAATCAATGCCAACATGGCGGTCATATTGGACA
TGAGCCAATATAAATGTACATATTATGATATAGATACAACGTATGCAATGGCCAATAGCCAATATTGATT
TATGCTATATAACCAATGAATAATATGGCTAATGGCCAATATTGAGTCAACGCCACTGTGCATGAAGCTC
GTAATTGTTATCCGCTCACAATTAAGGGCGACACAAAATTTATTCTAAATGATAATAAATACTGATAACA
TCTTATAGTTTGTATTATATTTTGTATTATCGTTGACATGTATAATTTTGATATCAAAAACTGATTTTCC
CTTTATTATTTTCGAGATTTATTTTCTTAATTCTCTTTAACAAACTAGAAATATTGTATATACAAAAAAT
CATAAATAATAGATGAATAGTTTAATTATAGGTGTTCATCAATCGAAAAAGCAACGTATCTTATTTAAAG
TGCGTTGCTTTTTTCTCATTTATAAGGTTAAATAATTCTCATATATCAAGCAAAGTGACAGGCGCCCTTA
AATATTCTGACAAATGCTCTTTCCCTAAACTCCCCCCATAAAAAAACCCGCCGAAGCGGGTTTTTACGTT
ATTTGCGGATTAACGATTACTCGTTATCAGAACCGCCCAGGGGGCCCGAGCTTAAGACTGGCCGTCGTTT
TACAACACAGAAAGAGTTTGTAGAAACGCAAAAAGGCCATCCGTCAGGGGCCTTCTGCTTAGTTTGATGC
CTGGCAGTTCCCTACTCTCGCCTTCCGCTTCCTCGCTCACTGACTCGCTGCGCTCGGTCGTTCGGCTGCG
GCGAGCGGTATCAGCTCACTCAAAGGCGGTAATACGGTTATCCACAGAATCAGGGGATAACGCAGGAAAG
AACATGTGAGCAAAAGGCCAGCAAAAGGCCAGGAACCGTAAAAAGGCCGCGTTGCTGGCGTTTTTCCATA
GGCTCCGCCCCCCTGACGAGCATCACAAAAATCGACGCTCAAGTCAGAGGTGGCGAAACCCGACAGGACT
ATAAAGATACCAGGCGTTTCCCCCTGGAAGCTCCCTCGTGCGCTCTCCTGTTCCGACCCTGCCGCTTACC
GGATACCTGTCCGCCTTTCTCCCTTCGGGAAGCGTGGCGCTTTCTCATAGCTCACGCTGTAGGTATCTCA
GTTCGGTGTAGGTCGTTCGCTCCAAGCTGGGCTGTGTGCACGAACCCCCCGTTCAGCCCGACCGCTGCGC
CTTATCCGGTAACTATCGTCTTGAGTCCAACCCGGTAAGACACGACTTATCGCCACTGGCAGCAGCCACT
GGTAACAGGATTAGCAGAGCGAGGTATGTAGGCGGTGCTACAGAGTTCTTGAAGTGGTGGGCTAACTACG
GCTACACTAGAAGAACAGTATTTGGTATCTGCGCTCTGCTGAAGCCAGTTACCTTCGGAAAAAGAGTTGG
TAGCTCTTGATCCGGCAAACAAACCACCGCTGGTAGCGGTGGTTTTTTTGTTTGCAAGCAGCAGATTACG
CGCAGAAAAAAAGGATCTCAAGAAGATCCTTTGATCTTTTCTACGGGGTCTGACGCTCAGTGGAACGACG
CGCGCGTAACTCACGTTAAGGGATTTTGGTCATGAGCAAGGGGTGTTATGAGCCATATTCAGGTATAAAT
GGGCTCGCGATAATGTTCAGAATTGGTTAATTGGTTGTAACACTGACCCCTATTTGTTTATTTTTCTAAA
TACATTCAAATATGTATCCGCTCATGAGACAATAACCCTGATAAATGCTTCAATAATATTGAAAAAGGAA
GAATATGAGTATTCAACATTTCCGTGTCGCCCTTATTCCCTTTTTTGCGGCATTTTGCCTTCCTGTTTTT
GCTCACCCAGAAACGCTGGTGAAAGTAAAAGATGCTGAAGATCAGTTGGGTGCACGAGTGGGTTACATCG
AACTGGATCTCAACAGCGGTAAGATCCTTGAGAGTTTTCGCCCCGAAGAACGTTTTCCAATGATGAGCAC
TTTTAAAGTTCTGCTATGTGGCGCGGTATTATCCCGTATTGACGCCGGGCAAGAGCAACTCGGTCGCCGC
ATACACTATTCTCAGAATGACTTGGTTGAGTACTCACCAGTCACAGAAAAGCATCTTACGGATGGCATGA
CAGTAAGAGAATTATGCAGTGCTGCCATAACCATGAGTGATAACACTGCGGCCAACTTACTTCTGACAAC
GATCGGAGGACCGAAGGAGCTAACCGCTTTTTTGCACAACATGGGGGATCATGTAACTCGCCTTGATCGT
TGGGAACCGGAGCTGAATGAAGCCATACCAAACGACGAGCGTGACACCACGATGCCTGTAGCGATGGCAA
CAACGTTGCGCAAACTATTAACTGGCGAACTACTTACTCTAGCTTCCCGGCAACAATTAATAGACTGGAT
GGAGGCGGATAAAGTTGCAGGACCACTTCTGCGCTCGGCCCTTCCGGCTGGCTGGTTTATTGCTGATAAA
TCCGGAGCCGGTGAGCGTGGTTCTCGCGGTATCATCGCAGCGCTGGGGCCAGATGGTAAGCCCTCCCGTA
TCGTAGTTATCTACACGACGGGGAGTCAGGCAACTATGGATGAACGAAATAGACAGATCGCTGAGATAGG
TGCCTCACTGATTAAGCATTGGTAATGACCATGATTACGCCAAGCTCTAGCTAGAGGTCGACGGTATACA
GACATGATAAGATACATTGATGAGTTTGGACAAACCACAACTAGAATGCAGTGAAAAAAATGCTTTATTT
GTGAAATTTGTGATGCTATTGCTTTATTTGTAACCATTATAAGCTGCAATAAACAAGTTGGGGTGGGCGA
AGAACTCCAGCATGAGATCCCCGCGCTGGAGGATCATCCAGCCGGCGTCCCGGAAAACGATTCCGAAGCC
CAACCTTTCATAGAAGGCGGCGGTGGAATCGAAATCTCGTAGCACGTGTCAGGCACCGGGCTTGCGGGTC
ATGCACCAGGTGCGCGGTCCTTCGGGCACCTCGACGTCGGCGGTGACGGTGAAGCCGAGCCGCTCGTAGA
AGGGGAGGTTGCGGGGCGCGGATGTCTCCAGGAAGGCGGGCACCCCGGCGCGCTCGGCCGCCTCCACTCC
GGGGAGCACGACGGCGCTGCCCAGACCCTTGCCCTGGTGGTCGGGCGAGACGCCGACGGTGGCCAGGAAC
CACGCGGGCTCCTTGGGCCGGTGCGGCGCCAGGAGGCCTTCCATCTGTTGCTGCGCGGCCAGCCGGGAAC
CGCTCAACTCGGCCATGCGCGGGCCGATCTCGGCGAACACCGCCCCCGCTTCGACGCTCTCCGGCGTGGT
CCAGACCGCCACCGCGGCGCCGTCGTCCGCGACCCACACCTTGCCGATGTCGAGCCCGACGCGCGTGAGG
AAGAGTTCTTGCAGCTCGGTGACCCGCTCGATGTGG
